Addgene plasmid #154803: pGBW-m4258304
Purpose: Mammalian expression plasmid for SARS-CoV-2 ORF6 protein
Depositing lab: Ginkgo Bioworks & Benjie Chen. Depositing organization: Ginkgo Bioworks.
Backbone
  Vector backbone: pTwist_CMV_Puro_6 with AarI site removed
  Backbone size w/o insert (bp): 6080
  Vector type: Mammalian Expression
  Selectable markers: Puromycin
Growth in bacteria
  Bacterial resistance: Ampicillin, 100 μg/mL
  Growth temperature: 37°C
  Growth strain: DH5alpha
  Copy number: High Copy
Gene/Insert
  Gene/Insert name: SARS-CoV-2 ORF6 protein
  Species: Severe acute respiratory syndrome coronavirus 2
  Insert size (bp): 179
  Mutation: H. sapiens recode 1
  Entrez Gene: ORF6 (a.k.a. GU280_gp06)
  Promoter: CMV
  Tag / fusion protein: Cleavable TEV;TRX (C terminal on backbone)
  Cloning method: Unknown
Resource information
  A portion of this plasmid was derived from a plasmid made by: GinkgoBioworks
Depositor comments: NCBI reference sequence: YP_009724394.1
How to cite: pGBW-m4258304 was a gift from Ginkgo Bioworks & Benjie Chen (Addgene plasmid # 154803 ; http://n2t.net/addgene:154803 ; RRID:Addgene_154803)
