[The description below was written by a language model from this plasmid's Addgene catalogue record and pLannotate feature annotations shown in this document.]
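Description:
pGBW-m4258304 is a mammalian expression plasmid for the SARS-CoV-2 ORF6 accessory protein, built on a pTwist_CMV_Puro_6 backbone from which an AarI site has been removed. It is maintained in E. coli as a high-copy plasmid through a ColE1/pUC-type origin and selected with ampicillin via a full-length β-lactamase gene. For selection in mammalian cells it carries a separate cassette in which the human ubiquitin C promoter drives puromycin N-acetyltransferase, followed by a synthetic polyadenylation signal.

The ORF6 coding sequence is a short insert recoded for human codon usage ("H. sapiens recode 1") and based on the NCBI reference protein. It sits downstream of the CMV immediate-early enhancer and promoter elements, which the annotation detects as an enhancer plus truncated or fragmentary promoter matches. ORF6 is fused at its C terminus to backbone-encoded tags: the catalogue lists a cleavable TEV site and thioredoxin (TRX), and the feature table shows E. coli trxA followed by a 6xHis tag that the catalogue fields do not mention. The TEV site itself is not annotated but presumably lies in the short gap between ORF6 and trxA. Transcripts are terminated by an SV40 polyadenylation signal. The expression unit is flanked by β-globin insulator elements, bacterial rrnG and T7 terminators, and an upstream synthetic poly(A) signal, which help isolate it from neighbouring transcription.

ORF6 is annotated as an interferon antagonist that interferes with nuclear import factors and blocks STAT1 nuclear translocation. The construct suits transient or puromycin-selected expression of tagged ORF6 in mammalian cells, with the tags available for detection or affinity purification and TEV cleavage for their removal.
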