Features (pLannotate 1.2.2; 21 found; start..end, strand, type, name):
      5..187     +  CDS            NS6_SARS2: Experimental evidence at protein level: Swiss-Prot protein existence level 1. Disrupts cell nuclear import complex formation by tethering karyopherin alpha 2 and karyopherin beta 1 to the membrane. Retention of import factors at the ER/Golgi membrane leads to a loss of transport into the nucleus. Thereby prevents STAT1 nuclear translocation in response to interferon signaling, thus blocking the expression of interferon stimulated genes (ISGs) that display multiple antiviral activities (PubMed:33097660). Suppresses IFN-beta production possibly by blocking IRF3 nuclear translocation (PubMed:3297
    209..535     +  CDS            trxA: THIO_ECO57 - Experimental evidence at protein level: Swiss-Prot protein existence level 1. Participates in various redox reactions through the reversible oxidation of its active center dithiol to a disulfide and catalyzes dithiol-disulfide exchange reactions. From Escherichia coli O157:H7.
    557..574     +  CDS            6xHis: 6xHis affinity tag
    651..772     -  polyA_signal   SV40 poly(A) signal: SV40 polyadenylation signal
    795..864     -  CDS            large T antigen (fragment): large T antigen from SV40 (simian virus 40)
    887..933     +  terminator     T7 terminator: transcription terminator for bacteriophage T7 RNA polymerase
    963..1099    +  terminator     rrnG terminator: transcription terminator from the E. coli ribosomal RNA rrnG operon (Albrechtsen et al., 1991)
   1144..1215    +  misc_feature   3' β-globin insulator: insulator downstream of the human β-globin locus (Farrell et al., 2002)
   1441..2029    -  rep_origin     ori: high-copy-number ColE1/pMB1/pBR322/pUC origin of replication
   2201..2265    -  CDS            bla(M) (fragment): β-lactamase lacking the signal sequence; bla(M); allows cytosolic expression of β-lactamase
   2529..3738    +  promoter       UbC promoter: human ubiquitin C promoter
   3742..4339    +  CDS            PuroR (fragment): puromycin N-acetyltransferase; pac from Streptomyces; confers resistance to puromycin
   4368..4416    +  polyA_signal   poly(A) signal: synthetic polyadenylation signal
   4682..5542    +  CDS            AmpR: β-lactamase; bla; confers resistance to ampicillin, carbenicillin, and related antibiotics
   5555..5691    +  terminator     rrnG terminator: transcription terminator from the E. coli ribosomal RNA rrnG operon (Albrechtsen et al., 1991)
   5843..5914    +  misc_feature   5' β-globin insulator: insulator upstream of the human β-globin locus (Farrell et al., 2002)
   5919..5965    -  terminator     T7 terminator: transcription terminator for bacteriophage T7 RNA polymerase
   5983..6031    -  polyA_signal   poly(A) signal: synthetic polyadenylation signal
   6112..6415    +  enhancer       CMV enhancer: human cytomegalovirus immediate early enhancer
   6488..6505    -  promoter       CMV promoter (fragment): human cytomegalovirus (CMV) immediate early promoter
   6568..6619    +  promoter       CMVd2 promoter: truncated human cytomegalovirus (CMV) immediate early promoter that yields moderately reduced expression relative to the full-length promoter
>Addgene plasmid #154803 | pGBW-m4258304 | depositor full sequence | sequence record 299532 | Full Sequence
CACCATGTTCCACTTGGTGGATTTTCAGGTCACGATCGCAGAAATACTGCTAATTATCATGCGAACCTTC
AAGGTTAGCATTTGGAACCTGGACTACATCATTAATCTCATCATAAAAAACCTTAGTAAGTCTTTAACTG
AGAATAAATATTCCCAACTGGATGAGGAACAGCCAATGGAGATTGACGAAAACCTTTACTTTCAGTCGAT
GAGTGACAAAATCATTCATCTAACCGATGACTCCTTTGATACAGACGTGTTGAAGGCCGATGGTGCGATA
CTGGTAGATTTCTGGGCTGAATGGTGTGGCCCGTGCAAGATGATCGCACCCATTCTGGACGAGATCGCCG
ACGAGTATCAAGGAAAATTAACTGTCGCTAAGCTTAATATAGATCAGAACCCAGGGACGGCACCTAAATA
CGGCATCAGGGGAATACCTACCCTCCTGCTCTTTAAGAATGGGGAAGTTGCCGCGACAAAAGTGGGAGCC
CTGTCTAAGGGCCAGCTAAAAGAGTTCTTGGACGCTAACCTGGCAGGTTCAGGCTCGGGGCACATGCACC
ATCACCATCACCATAGCAGCGGGCTCGTGCCACGCGGCTAAGCTAGCTTGACTGACTGAGATACAGCGTA
CCTTCAGCTCACAGACATGATAAGATACATTGATGAGTTTGGACAAACCACAACTAGAATGCAGTGAAAA
AAATGCTTTATTTGTGAAATTTGTGATGCTATTGCTTTATTTGTAACCATTATAAGCTGCAATAAACAAG
TTAACAACAACAATTGCATTCATTTTATGTTTCAGGTTCAGGGGGAGGTGTGGGAGGTTTTTTAAAGCAA
GTAAAACCTCTACAAATGTGGTATTGGCCCATCTCTATCGGTATCGTAGCATAACCCCTTGGGGCCTCTA
AACGGGTCTTGAGGGGTTTTTTGTGCCCCTCGGGCCGGATTGCTATCTACCGGCATTGGCGCAGAAAAAA
ATGCCTGATGCGACGCTGCGCGTCTTATACTCCCACATATGCCAGATTCAGCAACGGATACGGCTTCCCC
AACTTGCCCACTTCCATACGTGTCCTCCTTACCAGAAATTTATCCTTAAGGTCGTCAGCTATCCTGCAGG
CGATCTCTCGATTTCGATCAAGACATTCCTTTAATGGTCTTTTCTGGACACCACTAGGGGTCAGAAGTAG
TTCATCAAACTTTCTTCCCTCCCTAATCTCATTGGTTACCTTGGGCTATCGAAACTTAATTAACCAGTCA
AGTCAGCTACTTGGCGAGATCGACTTGTCTGGGTTTCGACTACGCTCAGAATTGCGTCAGTCAAGTTCGA
TCTGGTCCTTGCTATTGCACCCGTTCTCCGATTACGAGTTTCATTTAAATCATGTGAGCAAAAGGCCAGC
AAAAGGCCAGGAACCGTAAAAAGGCCGCGTTGCTGGCGTTTTTCCATAGGCTCCGCCCCCCTGACGAGCA
TCACAAAAATCGACGCTCAAGTCAGAGGTGGCGAAACCCGACAGGACTATAAAGATACCAGGCGTTTCCC
CCTGGAAGCTCCCTCGTGCGCTCTCCTGTTCCGACCCTGCCGCTTACCGGATACCTGTCCGCCTTTCTCC
CTTCGGGAAGCGTGGCGCTTTCTCATAGCTCACGCTGTAGGTATCTCAGTTCGGTGTAGGTCGTTCGCTC
CAAGCTGGGCTGTGTGCACGAACCCCCCGTTCAGCCCGACCGCTGCGCCTTATCCGGTAACTATCGTCTT
GAGTCCAACCCGGTAAGACACGACTTATCGCCACTGGCAGCAGCCACTGGTAACAGGATTAGCAGAGCGA
GGTATGTAGGCGGTGCTACAGAGTTCTTGAAGTGGTGGCCTAACTACGGCTACACTAGAAGAACAGTATT
TGGTATCTGCGCTCTGCTGAAGCCAGTTACCTTCGGAAAAAGAGTTGGTAGCTCTTGATCCGGCAAACAA
ACCACCGCTGGTAGCGGTGGTTTTTTTGTTTGCAAGCAGCAGATTACGCGCAGAAAAAAAGGATCTCAAG
AAGATCCTTTGATCTTTTCTACGGGGTCTGACGCTCAGTGGAACGAAAACTCACGTTAAGGGATTTTGGT
CATGAGATTATCAAAAAGGATCTTCACCTAGATCCTTTTAAATTAAAAATGAAGTTTTAAATCAATCTAA
AGTATATATGAGTAAACTTGGTCTGACAGTTACCAATGCTTAATCAGTGAGGCACCTATCTCAGCGATCT
GTCTATTTCGTTCATCCATAGTTGCATTTAAATTTCCGAACTCTCCAAGGCCCTCGTCGGAAAATCTTCA
AACCTTTCGTCCGATCCATCTTGCAGGCTACCTCTCGAACGAACTATCGCAAGTCTCTTGGCCGGCCTTG
CGCCTTGGCTATTGCTTGGCAGCGCCTATCGCCAGGTATTACTCCAATCCCGAATATCCGAGATCGGGAT
CACCCGAGAGAAGTTCAACCTACATCCTCAATCCCGATCTATCCGAGATCCGAGGAATATCGAAATCGGG
GCGCGCCTGGCCTCCGCGCCGGGTTTTGGCGCCTCCCGCGGGCGCCCCCCTCGTCACGGCGAGCGCTGCC
ACGTCAGACGAAGGGCGCAGGAGCGTCCTGATCCTTCCGCCCGGACGCTCAGGACAGCGGCCCGCTGCTC
ATAAGACTCGGCCTTAGAACCCCAGTATCAGCAGAAGGACATTTTAGGACGGGACTTGGGTGACTCTAGG
GCACTGGTTTTCTTTCCAGAGAGCGGAACAGGCGAGGAAAAGTAGTCCCTTCTCGGCGATTCTGCGGAGG
GATCTCCGTGGGGCGGTGAACGCCGATGATTATATAAGGACGCGCCGGGTGTGGCACAGCTAGTTCCGTC
GCAGCCGGGATTTGGGTCGCGGTTCTTGTTTGTGGATCGCTGTGATCGTCACTTGGTGAGTAGCGGGCTG
CTGGGCTGGCCGGGGCTTTCGTGGCCGCCGGGCCGCTCGGTGGGACGGAAGCGTGTGGAGAGACCGCCAA
GGGCTGTAGTCTGGGTCCGCGAGCAAGGTTGCCCTGAACTGGGGGTTGGGGGGAGCGCAGCAAAATGGCG
GCTGTTCCCGAGTCTTGAATGGAAGACGCTTGTGAGGCGGGCTGTGAGGTCGTTGAAACAAGGTGGGGGG
CATGGTGGGCGGCAAGAACCCAAGGTCTTGAGCCCTTCGCTAATGCGGGAAAGCTCTTATTCGGGTGAGA
TGGGCTGGGCACCATCTGGGGACCCTGACGTGAAGTTTGTCACTGACTGGAGAACTCGGTTTGTCGTCTG
TTGCGGGGGCGGCAGTTATGGCGGTGCCGTTGGGCAGTGCACCCGTACCTTTGGGAGCGCGCGCCCTCGT
CGTGTCGTGACGTCACCCGTTCTGTTGGCTTATAATGCAGGGTGGGGCCACCAGCCGGTAGGTGTGCGGT
AGGCTTTTCTCCGTCGCAGGACGCAGGGTTCGGGCCTAGGGTAGGCTCTCCTGAATCGACAGGCGCCGGA
CCTCTGGTGAGGGGAGGGATAAGTGAGGCGTCAGTTTCTTTGGTCGGTTTTATGTACCTATCTTCTTAAG
TAGCTGAAGCTCCGGTTTTGAACTATGCGCTCGGGGTTGGCGAGTGTGTTTTGTGAAGTTTTTTAGGCAC
CTTTTGAAATGTAATCATTTGGGTCAATATGTAATTTTCAGTGTTAGACTTGTAAATTGTCCGCTAAATT
CTGGCCGTTTTTGGCTTTTTTGTTAGACAACATGACCGAGTACAAGCCCACGGTGCGCCTCGCCACCCGC
GACGACGTCCCCAGGGCCGTACGCACCCTCGCCGCCGCGTTCGCCGACTACCCCGCCACGCGCCACACCG
TCGATCCGGACCGCCACATCGAGCGGGTCACCGAGCTGCAAGAACTCTTCCTCACGCGCGTCGGGCTCGA
CATCGGCAAGGTGTGGGTCGCGGACGACGGCGCCGCGGTGGCGGTCTGGACCACGCCGGAGAGCGTCGAA
GCGGGGGCGGTGTTCGCCGAGATCGGCCCGCGCATGGCCGAGTTGAGCGGTTCCCGGCTGGCCGCGCAGC
AACAGATGGAGGGCCTCCTGGCGCCGCACCGGCCCAAGGAGCCCGCGTGGTTCCTGGCCACCGTCGGCGT
CTCGCCCGACCACCAGGGCAAGGGTCTGGGCAGCGCCGTCGTGCTCCCCGGAGTGGAGGCCGCCGAGCGC
GCCGGGGTGCCCGCCTTCCTGGAGACCTCCGCGCCCCGCAACCTCCCCTTCTACGAGCGGCTCGGCTTCA
CCGTCACCGCCGACGTCGAGGTGCCCGAAGGACCGCGCACCTGGTGCATGACCCGCAAGCCCGGTGCCTA
GGCTAGTATGTAAGCCTAGTCTTAGATAATAAAATCGCTATCCATCGAAGATGGATGTGTGTTGGTTTTT
TGTGTGTGTAACGCTAGGCGCGCCTGGTGTACCGAGAACGATCCTCTCAGTGCGAGTCTCGACGATCCAT
ATCGTTGCTTGGCAGTCAGCCAGTCGGAATCCAGCTTGGGACCCAGGAAGTCCAATCGTCAGATATTGTA
CTCAAGCCTGGTCACGGCAGCGTACCGATCTGTTTAAACCTAGATATTGATAGTCTGATCGGTCAACGTA
TAATCGAGTCCTAGCTTTTGCAAACATCTATCAAGAGACAGGATCAGCAGGAGGCTTTCGCATGAGTATT
CAACATTTCCGTGTCGCCCTTATTCCCTTTTTTGCGGCATTTTGCCTTCCTGTTTTTGCTCACCCAGAAA
CGCTGGTGAAAGTAAAAGATGCTGAAGATCAGTTGGGTGCGCGAGTGGGTTACATCGAACTGGATCTCAA
CAGCGGTAAGATCCTTGAGAGTTTTCGCCCCGAAGAACGCTTTCCAATGATGAGCACTTTTAAAGTTCTG
CTATGTGGCGCGGTATTATCCCGTATTGACGCCGGGCAAGAGCAACTCGGTCGCCGCATACACTATTCTC
AGAATGACTTGGTTGAGTATTCACCAGTCACAGAAAAGCATCTTACGGATGGCATGACAGTAAGAGAATT
ATGCAGTGCTGCCATAACCATGAGTGATAACACTGCGGCCAACTTACTTCTGACAACGATTGGAGGACCG
AAGGAGCTAACCGCTTTTTTGCACAACATGGGGGATCATGTAACTCGCCTTGATCGTTGGGAACCGGAGC
TGAATGAAGCCATACCAAACGACGAGCGTGACACCACGATGCCTGTAGCAATGGCAACAACCTTGCGTAA
ACTATTAACTGGCGAACTACTTACTCTAGCTTCCCGGCAACAGTTGATAGACTGGATGGAGGCGGATAAA
GTTGCAGGACCACTTCTGCGCTCGGCCCTTCCGGCTGGCTGGTTTATTGCTGATAAATCTGGAGCCGGTG
AGCGTGGGTCTCGCGGTATCATTGCAGCACTGGGGCCAGATGGTAAGCCCTCCCGTATCGTAGTTATCTA
CACGACGGGGAGTCAGGCAACTATGGATGAACGAAATAGACAGATCGCTGAGATAGGTGCCTCACTGATT
AAGCATTGGTAACCGATTCTAGGTGCATTGGCGCAGAAAAAAATGCCTGATGCGACGCTGCGCGTCTTAT
ACTCCCACATATGCCAGATTCAGCAACGGATACGGCTTCCCCAACTTGCCCACTTCCATACGTGTCCTCC
TTACCAGAAATTTATCCTTAAGATCCCGAATCGTTTAAACTCGACTCTGGCTCTATCGAATCTCCGTCGT
TTCGAGCTTACGCGAACAGCCGTGGCGCTCATTTGCTCGTCGGGCATCGAATCTCGTCAGCTATCGTCAG
CTTACCTTTTTGGCAGCGATCGCGGCTCCCGACATCTTGGACCATTAGCTCCACAGGTATCTTCTTCCCT
CTAGTGGTCATAACAGCAGCTTCAGCTACCTCTCAATTCAAAAAACCCCTCAAGACCCGTTTAGAGGCCC
CAAGGGGTTATGCTATCAATCGTTGCGTTACACACACAAAAAACCAACACACATCCATCTTCGATGGATA
GCGATTTTATTATCTAACTGCTGATCGAGTGTAGCCAGATCTAGTAATCAATTACGGGGTCATTAGTTCA
TAGCCCATATATGGAGTTCCGCGTTACATAACTTACGGTAAATGGCCCGCCTGGCTGACCGCCCAACGAC
CCCCGCCCATTGACGTCAATAATGACGTATGTTCCCATAGTAACGCCAATAGGGACTTTCCATTGACGTC
AATGGGTGGAGTATTTACGGTAAACTGCCCACTTGGCAGTACATCAAGTGTATCATATGCCAAGTACGCC
CCCTATTGACGTCAATGACGGTAAATGGCCCGCCTGGCATTATGCCCAGTACATGACCTTATGGGACTTT
CCTACTTGGCAGTACATCTACGTATTAGTCATCGCTATTACCATGCTGATGCGGTTTTGGCAGTACATCA
ATGGGCGTGGATAGCGGTTTGACTCACGGGGATTTCCAAGTCTCCACCCCATTGACGTCAATGGGAGTTT
GTTTTGGCACCAAAATCAACGGGACTTTCCAAAATGTCGTAACAACTCCGCCCCATTGACGCAAATGGGC
GGTAGGCGTGTACGGTGGGAGGTCTATATAAGCAGAGCTGGTTTAGTGAACCGTCAGATCAGATCTTTGT
CGATCCTACCATCCACTCGACACACCCGCCAGCGGCCGC
